>Addgene plasmid #33198 | pDMG14b | depositor partial sequence | sequence record 39349 | T04C9.2 3'UTR - miR-142 site: aCacTaC
CGCGATAACTTTGTTTCGGCTCCTACACTACTTTGGTTATTTTTGTTGGTCGCTCCAACATTTTTTTCGT
CCTCATCCGAGCCATGACTTCTCTTCTCCTTTTCCTCTATTTCGTCTCAAACTTCCGTTCTTTTTTACCT
AATCATCATTATTAGCCCCATCCTTATCATCTTCTGGAACCCACATCGTCATCTTCGGTTTCTTTCTTTT
TGAGGCACAAGCAACAACTACTTTTCTCGCATCTTCTCTCCTCCAGCTTCTCTTCTTTATGAGCCGGGTT
AGGGGCTCTTCGAAAATTGTTTCCACTCGGCTGCCTTCGTGTTTTCGACGTGCCCGAACTTGCTCAAAAC
CGAAGCTCACGCATCGTTAGGTAACGAAAGAATTACACGTAGGAGGGACGCACTGCCGTTTGATTCTTAT
CTGTCATCGTCAGGATTGTTGCAACCTCTTCAATCCTCCGGATGTGCGTTGATTCCCGCACGATTAGACA
ATTTGTTGTG
