>Addgene plasmid #33198 | pDMG14b | addgene partial sequence | sequence record 41249 | Rluc-F 5'-ccaggattcttttccaatgc-3'
ACTGAATTTGTCAAAGTAAAAGGTCTTCATTTTTCGCAAGAAGATGCACCTGATGAAATGGGAAAATATA
TCAAATCGTTCGTTGAGCGAGTTCTCAAAAATGAACAATAATTCTAGGAGCTCTATACCGGTCTCGATAT
CACTACTAGTGTTCTAGACGCGATAACTTTGTTTCGGCTCCTACACTACTTTGGTTATTTTTGTTGGTCG
CTCCAACATTTTTTTCGTCCTCATCCGAGCCATGACTTCTCTTCTCCTTTTCCTCTATTTCGTCTCAAAC
TTCCGTTCTTTTTTACCTAATCATCATTATTAGCCCCATCCTTATCATCTTCTGGAACCCACATCGTCAT
CTTCGGTTTCTTTCTTTTTGAGGCACAAGCAACAACTACTTTTCTCGCATCTTCTCTCCTCCAGCTTCTC
TTCTTTATGAGCCGGGTTAGGGGCTCTTCGAAAATTGTTTCCACTCGGCTGCCTTCGTGTTTTCGACGTG
CCCGAACTTGCTCAAAACCGAAGCTCACGCATCGTTAGGTAACGAAAGAATTACACGTAGGAGGGACGCA
CTGCCGTTTGATTCTTATCTGTCATCGTCAGGATTGTTGCAACCTCTTCAATCCTCCGGATGTGCGTTGA
TTCCCGCACGATTAGACAATTTGTTGTGCGGCCGCTTCGAGCAGACATGATAAGATACATTGATGAGTTT
GGACAAACCACAACTAGAATGCAGTGAAAAAAATGCTTTATTTGTGAAATTTGTGATGCTATTGCTTTAT
TTGTAACCATTATAAGCTGC
