[The description below was written by a language model from this plasmid's Addgene catalogue record.]
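Description:
pDMG14b is a mammalian luciferase reporter plasmid built on the pIS1 backbone (about 4.1 kb without insert), designed for measuring microRNA-mediated repression through a 3′ untranslated region. It is maintained as a high-copy plasmid in E. coli under ampicillin selection. The record does not list the origin of replication, the promoter driving the reporter, or the polyadenylation signal, and no feature table is provided, so these elements cannot be described beyond what the backbone name implies.

The insert is the 3′UTR of the C. elegans gene T04C9.2, cloned between XbaI and EagI sites (both preserved) downstream of the luciferase open reading frame carried by the backbone. The catalogue lists luciferase as an N-terminal "fusion", but the arrangement is a reporter coding sequence followed by the test UTR rather than a protein fusion. The use of an Rluc sequencing primer suggests that the reporter is Renilla luciferase. The UTR carries an engineered change recorded as a miR-142 site, with mixed-case notation that appears to mark substituted nucleotides. The record does not say whether this version is a functional site or a disrupted control.

In constructs of this type, transcripts bearing the test UTR are expressed in transfected mammalian cells, and luciferase output is compared in the presence or absence of the cognate microRNA, and between intact and mutated sites, to quantify targeting efficacy. The associated study examined how seed-pairing stability and target-site abundance affect the proficiency of lsy-6 and other microRNAs, so this plasmid probably served as one member of a series of site-variant reporters.
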