Addgene plasmid #33198: pDMG14b
Depositing lab: David Bartel. Depositing organization: Whitehead Institute for Biomedical Research. Publication: Weak seed-pairing stability and high target-site abundance decrease the proficiency of lsy-6 and other microRNAs. Garcia DM, Baek D, Shin C, Bell GW, Grimson A, Bartel DP. Nat Struct Mol Biol. 2011 Sep 11;18(10):1139-46. doi: 10.1038/nsmb.2115. PubMed 21909094.
Backbone
  Vector backbone: pIS1
  Backbone manufacturer: Addgene (#12179)
  Backbone size w/o insert (bp): 4085
  Vector type: Mammalian Expression, Luciferase
Growth in bacteria
  Bacterial resistance: Ampicillin, 100 μg/mL
  Growth temperature: 37°C
  Growth strain: DH5alpha
  Copy number: High Copy
Gene/Insert
  Gene/Insert name: T04C9.2 3'UTR
  Species: C. elegans (nematode)
  Mutation: miR-142 site: aCacTaC
  GenBank ID: NM_065904.1
  Entrez Gene: T04C9.2 (a.k.a. T04C9.2)
  Tag / fusion protein: Luciferase (N terminal on backbone)
  Cloning method: Restriction Enzyme; 5′ cloning site XbaI (not destroyed); 3′ cloning site EagI (not destroyed)
  Sequencing primers: 5′ Rluc-F
Terms and licenses: Academic/Nonprofit Terms; Industry Terms: Not Available to Industry
How to cite: pDMG14b was a gift from David Bartel (Addgene plasmid # 33198 ; http://n2t.net/addgene:33198 ; RRID:Addgene_33198)
